>Addgene plasmid #68531 | CLAG-bio | depositor full sequence | sequence record 120652 | Full Sequence
AGATCTATACATTGAATCAATATTGGCAATTAGCCATATTAGTCATTGGTTATATAGCATAAATCAATAT
TGGCTATTGGCCATTGCATACGTTGTATCTATATCATAATATGTACATTTATATTGGCTCATGTCCAATA
TGACCGCCATGTTGACATTGATTATTGACTAGTTATTAATAGTAATCAATTACGGGGTCATTAGTTCATA
GCCCATATATGGAGTTCCGCGTTACATAACTTACGGTAAATGGCCCGCCTGGCTGACCGCCCAACGACCC
CCGCCCATTGACGTCAATAATGACGTATGTTCCCATAGTAACGCCAATAGGGACTTTCCATTGACGTCAA
TGGGTGGAGTATTTACGGTAAACTGCCCACTTGGCAGTACATCAAGTGTATCATATGCCAAGTCCGCCCC
CTATTGACGTCAATGACGGTAAATGGCCCGCCTGGCATTATGCCCAGTACATGACCTTACGGGACTTTCC
TACTTGGCAGTACATCTACGTATTAGTCATCGCTATTACCATGGTGATGCGGTTTTGGCAGTACACCAAT
GGGCGTGGATAGCGGTTTGACTCACGGGGATTTCCAAGTCTCCACCCCATTGACGTCAATGGGAGTTTGT
TTTGGCACCAAAATCAACGGGACTTTCCAAAATGTCGTAATAACCCCGCCCCGTTGACGCAAATGGGCGG
TAGGCGTGTACGGTGGGAGGTCTATATAAGCAGAGCTCGTTTAGTGAACCGTCAGATCCTCACTCTCTTC
CGCATCGCTGTCTGCGAGGGCCAGCTGTTGGGCTCGCGGTTGAGGACAAACTCTTCGCGGTCTTTCCAGT
ACTCTTGGATCGGAAACCCGTCGGCCTCCGAACGGTACTCCGCCACCGAGGGACCTGAGCGAGTCCGCAT
CGACCGGATCGGAAAACCTCTCGAGAAAGGCGTCTAACCAGTCACAGTCGCAAGGTAGGCTGAGCACCGT
GGCGGGCGGCAGCGGGTGGCGGTCGGGGTTGTTTCTGGCGGAGGTGCTGCTGATGATGTAATTAAAGTAG
GCGGTCTTGAGACGGCGGATGGTCGAGGTGAGGTGTGGCAGGCTTGAGATCCAGCTGTTGGGGTGAGTAC
TCCCTCTCAAAAGCGGGCATTACTTCTGCGCTAAGATTGTCAGTTTCCAAAAACGAGGAGGATTTGATAT
TCACCTGGCCCGATCTGGCCATACACTTGAGTGACAATGACATCCACTTTGCCTTTCTCTCCACAGGTGT
CCACTCCCAGGTCCAAGTTTGCCACCATGGAGTTTCAGACCCAGGTACTCATGTCCCTGCTGCTCTGCAT
GTCTGGTGCGGCCGCCTACGTGAACGAGAAAGAGAACCTGGAAGAACTGAAATACGTGATCGAGGGCAAA
GAGATGTTCGACAACCTGGCCGGCCTGGAAAAGCTGATCATCGAGACACTGAAGTTCGACAAAGTGCGGC
TGCCCGTGCTGAACCCCAGCCTGAAAGAATACCTGAACATGGCCAACTTCGCCATCGTGAAGCACAACAT
CAACAGCGAGAACGTGATCAACCTGGTGGTGCCCACCCCCGACGCCGACATCCACGACCTGATTAAGTAC
GAGCACGCCACCAAGCAGCAGATCATCCAGAAGTACGACTCCGAGAACAGCGACTCTATCAAGCGGAAGT
TCCTGCTGCTGAAGGCCCTGAAAACCACCAAGCTGATGCTGATCCCTATGTACGCCTACGAAAAGACCAA
GGACCTGAAGAAGGCTCTGGAAGAACTGAACGCCGTGTTCTTCCCAAAGAACGAGGAACTGGACAAAGAG
AACAGCTACCAGTACAGCAAGAGCTACTTCGAGAAGATCATCAACTACATCAACGGCGTGAAGCGGAGAG
AGAGCAAGGACAACGCCTACAGCACCATCATCATCGGCGAGGACCTGAGCAAGATCCAGGAAAGCAGCGA
CCTGTTCTTCACCACCAACGACAACATCGAGTTCATGAGCAAGCTGGACAAGATCGCCAGCCACTTCGGA
ATCGCCATGTACAACATCGTGGGCAGCAATCTGGTGGCCCTGGGACACTTCGTGGTGCTGCAGCTGGCCC
TGAAGAAATACGACCAGTTCTTTAAGTTCGGCAAGATGCGGTTCTTCAACTGGCAGAAGATCCTGAGCTT
CAGCGCCACCGACCGGTTCAGAGTGCTGGACGCCATGTGCAACGTGCAGGGCGTGCAGGATGTGCAGACC
AAGCGGCGGATCGTGTACCTGAAGTCCGACCGGACCGCCAGCTTCGACGAGTGCAATATCCTGGAATTCC
TGGTGCATCACTTCAACAAGTACCAGAACAGCCTGGTGTCCGGCCTGTACCAGGAAGATTTCAAGACCCA
CTACCTGCAGGAACACAGCGACATCCGGAACGAGTTCTTCAAGTTTATGTGCAATGACATCAACCACTGC
AACATCTACAGCAGCAAGCTGTTCCTGAGCGAGAGCGACACCATGCGGCCCCTGAACAGCGATACCCCCT
ACTACAAGGCCATCAGCGCCTACAACCTGTACACCAACTACCTGTACTTTACCCGGCACTACAACGAGTT
CACCCCCAACCATATCCTGTACGTGCACTTCCTGAATCTGGCCGGCATCCTGAACAACGAGAACAAGGCC
TTCGTGACCAGCCTGTACCTGCCTGGCCACTATAACGCCATCGAGCTGGCCTTCGACCAGGAATCCCTGC
TGACCGACCTGATCGAGAACCTGCTGCAGTGCGTGGAAAAGTGCAACAGCATCGACGAGCCCCAGAAGAA
GTCCGAGAACGACGACAGCTCCAACTCCGACTACGGCGAGAGCAAGAGCACCAAGTGCAACCTGTGCAAG
GGGGTGTTCACCTACATCAATAGCAAGCACGAAGAGGCCCCCTCCATGCTGCAGAAATTCTTCACCTTTG
TGACCAAGATCATTAACATCAACTCCGTGTCCACCCTCGTGCGGAACCTGGGCGTGTACGAGGAATACGA
CAACTTCCTGACCAACGATATCGACTGGTACAAATTTCTTCTGCTGCTGCGGCTGACCAGCTACAAGAAG
ATCGCCGAGAAGGACGTGGGCGAGGCCATGTACCTGGATCTGAAGAAAGAGGACAAGTTCAACAAAGCTA
TCGTGACCAACTACTGGTATCCCAGCTACCTGAAAAAGGCCTACACACTGTATGTGCGGAACAAGCTGGC
CATTAACCTGGTGGAAAAGCTGGAAAACCTGCTGAGCAAGGGGGCCATTGAGAAGATGAAGAAAAGCGTG
CGGTTTCTGCTGCACGTGAACAGCTTTCTGCAGCTGGACTTCTTCCACAACCTGAACGAGCCCGGACCCC
GCGAGGACAGAATGCACCCTCTGAGCATGGTGCTGGAAAATCAGTTCGCCCAGTGGTCCAGCAACAGCGC
CCTGGGCTACTTCTTCCTGAACTACGACGACCCCACCACCCGGAAGCAGATGCACGAGAAGCTGCGGAGC
GACCGGCTCGTGATCCCCAAGTTCCACAAGGTGTCCGTGATGCTGAAGAATCACATCAGCAAGGCCTACG
AGTCCTACTTCAACCAGCGGCACGTGAAGAATCTGTACAAGAATTACGACAGCTTCAATATCAACAACAA
GATCATCCTGATGAAGGACAGCTACGAGAGCTATCTGGAAAACTACCAGGATATCATCTTTCTGGCCGAC
ATCTTCAACATTCGGAAGTACCTGACCGCCACCCCCAAGGCCAAGCGGGTGTCCGACAGACTGTACTACT
ACATCCACAACATCCTGGGGAACAGCGTGAACTTCTATAAGTACGGCATGATCTACGGCTTTGTGATTAA
CAAAGAATACTTCAAAGAGGTGGCCAACGAGCTGTTCAGCATCTTCAAGCTGAACCAGCACATCTTTACC
GATATCAGCTTCCTGGAAACAGTGTACCTGCTGTCCCGGAAGATCGAGAGCAGCTTCAACGCCCAGCGGC
GGAACGACAAGATCTCTATCAGCAACCTGTTTTTCCTGAACGTGGCCTCCAACTACGCCAAGATGAGCAA
GGCCGAGCGGCTGGAAGATCTGAACAACGCCATGGCCAGCCGGTTCTTTAGCAAGACCTTTTTTAGCACC
TTCCAGACCATGTTCGTGTCCATGATCAGCCGGAAGGTGGACAAACTGGATAAGAAGTATGGCACCGCCA
CCATGCTGGGCGTGACCCTGTCTGAGAAGGCCTTTATGAACTACGCCTTCATCTACTACGGCAGCATCAT
GGATAATATCGCCAACTCCCTGGTGCCCATCTATGCCAAGAAGCCCATCGAGCAGCTGAAATATGGCAAG
ATCTTCATCCTGAGCAACTACTTCATGCTGTCCAGCCAGATCTTTAGCCTGCTGAACCTGAACAATCTGG
CCCAGCTGTGCGAGTACCAGGCCATCTCCAGCTCCGCCTACTACAGCGGCAAGAAGCTGGGCCGGTTCAT
CGACAAGAAAATGCTGCCCATCGTGGTGTACTACCTGAAGATGCGGGTGGAAGGCGTGAAAACCGACCCC
AGCGAGTTTACCAACGCCTGGACCGTGATCAAGCGGCCCGATTTCCACCCCGCCATCTGCATCACCGTGC
ACATGATCACCAATCTGTACTTCGATACCCCTATCGCCTTCCCATTCAGCATGGGCGCCAAGCTGGGCGA
GCAGACCGAACATATGCCCGCCCTGAAGCCCAGCTCCAAGCCCTTCGTGTTCGGCTTCACCAAGATGCTG
GGCGCGCCGTCGACCTCCATCACGGCCTATAAGAGTGAGGGGGAGTCAGCGGAGTTCTCCTTCCCACTCA
ACCTTGGAGAGGAAAGCCTGCAGGGAGAGTTGAGATGGAAGGCAGAGAAGGCTCCTTCTTCCCAGTCCTG
GATCACCTTCTCCCTAAAGAACCAAAAGGTGTCTGTGCAGAAGTCTACTAGCAACCCCAAGTTCCAGCTG
TCCGAAACGCTCCCACTCACCCTTCAGATACCCCAGGTCTCCCTTCAGTTTGCTGGTTCTGGCAACCTGA
CCCTGACTCTGGACAGAGGGATACTGTATCAGGAAGTGAACCTGGTGGTGATGAAAGTGACTCAGCCCGA
CAGCAACACTTTGACCTGTGAGGTGATGGGACCCACCTCACCCAAGATGAGACTGATCTTGAAGCAGGAG
AATCAGGAGGCCAGGGTCTCCAGGCAGGAGAAAGTGATTCAAGTGCAGGCCCCTGAAGCAGGGGTGTGGC
AATGTCTACTGAGTGAAGGTGAAGAGGTCAAGATGGACTCCAAGATCCAGGTTTTATCCAAAGGGTTGAA
TTCCGGATCACTGCATCATATTCTGGATGCACAGAAAATGGTGTGGAATCATCGTTAAGTCTAGACACGT
GATTAATTAAGGATCCCCCGACCTCGACCTCTGGCTAATAAAGGAAATTTATTTTCATTGCAATAGTGTG
TTGGAATTTTTTGTGTCTCTCACTCGGAAGGACATATGGGAGGGCAAATCATTTGGTCGAGATCCCTCGG
AGATCTCTAGCTAGAGGATCGATCCCCGCCCCGGACGAACTAAACCTGACTACGACATCTCTGCCCCTTC
TTCGCGGGGCAGTGCATGTAATCCCTTCAGTTGGTTGGTACAACTTGCCAACTGGGCCCTGTTCCACATG
TGACACGGGGGGGGACCAAACACAAAGGGGTTCTCTGACTGTAGTTGACATCCTTATAAATGGATGTGCA
CATTTGCCAACACTGAGTGGCTTTCATCCTGGAGCAGACTTTGCAGTCTGTGGACTGCAACACAACATTG
CCTTTATGTGTAACTCTTGGCTGAAGCTCTTACACCAATGCTGGGGGACATGTACCTCCCAGGGGCCCAG
GAAGACTACGGGAGGCTACACCAACGTCAATCAGAGGGGCCTGTGTAGCTACCGATAAGCGGACCCTCAA
GAGGGCATTAGCAATAGTGTTTATAAGGCCCCCTTGTTAACCCTAAACGGGTAGCATATGCTTCCCGGGT
AGTAGTATATACTATCCAGACTAACCCTAATTCAATAGCATATGTTACCCAACGGGAAGCATATGCTATC
GAATTAGGGTTAGTAAAAGGGTCCTAAGGAACAGCGATATCTCCCACCCCATGAGCTGTCACGGTTTTAT
TTACATGGGGTCAGGATTCCACGAGGGTAGTGAACCATTTTAGTCACAAGGGCAGTGGCTGAAGATCAAG
GAGCGGGCAGTGAACTCTCCTGAATCTTCGCCTGCTTCTTCATTCTCCTTCGTTTAGCTAATAGAATAAC
TGCTGAGTTGTGAACAGTAAGGTGTATGTGAGGTGCTCGAAAACAAGGTTTCAGGTGACGCCCCCAGAAT
AAAATTTGGACGGGGGGTTCAGTGGTGGCATTGTGCTATGACACCAATATAACCCTCACAAACCCCTTGG
GCAATAAATACTAGTGTAGGAATGAAACATTCTGAATATCTTTAACAATAGAAATCCATGGGGTGGGGAC
AAGCCGTAAAGACTGGATGTCCATCTCACACGAATTTATGGCTATGGGCAACACATAATCCTAGTGCAAT
ATGATACTGGGGTTATTAAGATGTGTCCCAGGCAGGGACCAAGACAGGTGAACCATGTTGTTACACTCTA
TTTGTAACAAGGGGAAAGAGAGTGGACGCCGACAGCAGCGGACTCCACTGGTTGTCTCTAACACCCCCGA
AAATTAAACGGGGCTCCACGCCAATGGGGCCCATAAACAAAGACAAGTGGCCACTCTTTTTTTTGAAATT
GTGGAGTGGGGGCACGCGTCAGCCCCCACACGCCGCCCTGCGGTTTTGGACTGTAAAATAAGGGTGTAAT
AACTTGGCTGATTGTAACCCCGCTAACCACTGCGGTCAAACCACTTGCCCACAAAACCACTAATGGCACC
CCGGGGAATACCTGCATAAGTAGGTGGGCGGGCCAAGATAGGGGCGCGATTGCTGCGATCTGGAGGACAA
ATTACACACACTTGCGCCTGAGCGCCAAGCACAGGGTTGTTGGTCCTCATATTCACGAGGTCGCTGAGAG
CACGGTGGGCTAATGTTGCCATGGGTAGCATATACTACCCAAATATCTGGATAGCATATGCTATCCTAAT
CTATATCTGGGTAGCATAGGCTATCCTAATCTATATCTGGGTAGCATATGCTATCCTAATCTATATCTGG
GTAGTATATGCTATCCTAATTTATATCTGGGTAGCATAGGCTATCCTAATCTATATCTGGGTAGCATATG
CTATCCTAATCTATATCTGGGTAGTATATGCTATCCTAATCTGTATCCGGGTAGCATATGCTATCCTAAT
AGAGATTAGGGTAGTATATGCTATCCTAATTTATATCTGGGTAGCATATACTACCCAAATATCTGGATAG
CATATGCTATCCTAATCTATATCTGGGTAGCATATGCTATCCTAATCTATATCTGGGTAGCATAGGCTAT
CCTAATCTATATCTGGGTAGCATATGCTATCCTAATCTATATCTGGGTAGTATATGCTATCCTAATTTAT
ATCTGGGTAGCATAGGCTATCCTAATCTATATCTGGGTAGCATATGCTATCCTAATCTATATCTGGGTAG
TATATGCTATCCTAATCTGTATCCGGGTAGCATATGCTATCCTCATGATAAGCTGTCAAACATGAGAATT
TTCTTGAAGACGAAAGGGCCTCGTGATACGCCTATTTTTATAGGTTAATGTCATGATAATAATGGTTTCT
TAGACGTCAGGTGGCACTTTTCGGGGAAATGTGCGCGGAACCCCTATTTGTTTATTTTTCTAAATACATT
CAAATATGTATCCGCTCATGAGACAATAACCCTGATAAATGCTTCAATAATATTGAAAAAGGAAGAGTAT
GAGTATTCAACATTTCCGTGTCGCCCTTATTCCCTTTTTTGCGGCATTTTGCCTTCCTGTTTTTGCTCAC
CCAGAAACGCTGGTGAAAGTAAAAGATGCTGAAGATCAGTTGGGTGCACGAGTGGGTTACATCGAACTGG
ATCTCAACAGCGGTAAGATCCTTGAGAGTTTTCGCCCCGAAGAACGTTTTCCAATGATGAGCACTTTTAA
AGTTCTGCTATGTGGCGCGGTATTATCCCGTGTTGACGCCGGGCAAGAGCAACTCGGTCGCCGCATACAC
TATTCTCAGAATGACTTGGTTGAGTACTCACCAGTCACAGAAAAGCATCTTACGGATGGCATGACAGTAA
GAGAATTATGCAGTGCTGCCATAACCATGAGTGATAACACTGCGGCCAACTTACTTCTGACAACGATCGG
AGGACCGAAGGAGCTAACCGCTTTTTTGCACAACATGGGGGATCATGTAACTCGCCTTGATCGTTGGGAA
CCGGAGCTGAATGAAGCCATACCAAACGACGAGCGTGACACCACGATGCCTGCAGCAATGGCAACAACGT
TGCGCAAACTATTAACTGGCGAACTACTTACTCTAGCTTCCCGGCAACAATTAATAGACTGGATGGAGGC
GGATAAAGTTGCAGGACCACTTCTGCGCTCGGCCCTTCCGGCTGGCTGGTTTATTGCTGATAAATCTGGA
GCCGGTGAGCGTGGGTCTCGCGGTATCATTGCAGCACTGGGGCCAGATGGTAAGCCCTCCCGTATCGTAG
TTATCTACACGACGGGGAGTCAGGCAACTATGGATGAACGAAATAGACAGATCGCTGAGATAGGTGCCTC
ACTGATTAAGCATTGGTAACTGTCAGACCAAGTTTACTCATATATACTTTAGATTGATTTAAAACTTCAT
TTTTAATTTAAAAGGATCTAGGTGAAGATCCTTTTTGATAATCTCATGACCAAAATCCCTTAACGTGAGT
TTTCGTTCCACTGAGCGTCAGACCCCGTAGAAAAGATCAAAGGATCTTCTTGAGATCCTTTTTTTCTGCG
CGTAATCTGCTGCTTGCAAACAAAAAAACCACCGCTACCAGCGGTGGTTTGTTTGCCGGATCAAGAGCTA
CCAACTCTTTTTCCGAAGGTAACTGGCTTCAGCAGAGCGCAGATACCAAATACTGTTCTTCTAGTGTAGC
CGTAGTTAGGCCACCACTTCAAGAACTCTGTAGCACCGCCTACATACCTCGCTCTGCTAATCCTGTTACC
AGTGGCTGCTGCCAGTGGCGATAAGTCGTGTCTTACCGGGTTGGACTCAAGACGATAGTTACCGGATAAG
GCGCAGCGGTCGGGCTGAACGGGGGGTTCGTGCACACAGCCCAGCTTGGAGCGAACGACCTACACCGAAC
TGAGATACCTACAGCGTGAGCTATGAGAAAGCGCCACGCTTCCCGAAGGGAGAAAGGCGGACAGGTATCC
GGTAAGCGGCAGGGTCGGAACAGGAGAGCGCACGAGGGAGCTTCCAGGGGGAAACGCCTGGTATCTTTAT
AGTCCTGTCGGGTTTCGCCACCTCTGACTTGAGCGTCGATTTTTGTGATGCTCGTCAGGGGGGCGGAGCC
TATGGAAAAACGCCAGCAACGCGGCCTTTTTACGGTTCCTGGCCTTTTGCTGGCCTTTTGCTCACATGTT
CTTTCCTGCGTTATCCCCTGATTCTGTGGATAACCGTATTACCGCCTTTGAGTGAGCTGATACCGCTCGC
CGCAGCCGAACGACCGAGCGCAGCGAGTCAGTGAGCGAGGAAGCGGAAGAGCGCCCAATACGCAAACCGC
CTCTCCCCGCGCGTTGGCCGATTCATTAATGCAGCTGGCACGACAGGTTTCCCGACTGGAAAGCGGGCAG
TGAGCGCAACGCAATTAATGTGAGTTAGCTCACTCATTAGGCACCCCAGGCTTTACACTTTATGCTTCCG
GCTCGTATGTTGTGTGGAATTGTGAGCGGATAACAATTTCACACAGGAAACAGCTATGACCATGATTACG
CCAAGCTCTAGCTAGAGGTCGACCAATTCTCATGTTTGACAGCTTATCATCGCAGATCCGGGCAACGTTG
TTGCCATTGCTGCAGGCGCAGAACTGGTAGGTATGGA
Features (pLannotate 1.2.2; 18 found; start..end, strand, type, name):
    154..533     +  enhancer       CMV enhancer: human cytomegalovirus immediate early enhancer
    535..734     +  promoter       CMV promoter: human cytomegalovirus (CMV) immediate early promoter
    802..840     +  misc_feature   Ad SA (fragment): adenovirus major late transcript splice acceptor (Friedrich and Soriano, 1991)
    873..1082    -  CDS            PTP (fragment): TERM_ADE02 - Experimental evidence at protein level: Swiss-Prot protein existence level 1. Protein covalently bound to the viral DNA that acts as a primer for viral genomic replication by DNA strand displacement. Assembles on the viral origin of replication in an initiation complex with viral polymerase, DBP, host NFIA and host POU2F1/OCT1. During initiation, the polymerase covalently couples the first dCTP with Ser- 580 of pTP. The terminal protein stimulates the template activity over 20 fold compared to protein-free templates. Neo-synthesized viral genomes are linked to two preterminal prot
   1113..1202    +  intron         chimeric intron (fragment): chimera between introns from adenovirus and immunoglobulin heavy chain genes
   1221..1267    +  CDS            IgH signal sequence (fragment): signal sequence from the mouse immunoglobulin heavy chain variable region
   4758..5321    +  CDS            Cd4 (fragment): CD4_RAT - Experimental evidence at protein level: Swiss-Prot protein existence level 1. Integral membrane glycoprotein that plays an essential role in the immune response and serves multiple functions in responses against both external and internal offenses. In T-cells, functions primarily as a coreceptor for MHC class II molecule:peptide complex. The antigens presented by class II peptides are derived from extracellular proteins while class I peptides are derived from cytosolic proteins. Interacts simultaneously with the T-cell receptor (TCR) and the MHC class II presented by antigen presenti
   5427..5482    +  polyA_signal   β-globin poly(A) signal: rabbit β-globin polyadenylation signal (Gil and Proudfoot, 1987)
   5996..7677    -  rep_origin     oriP (fragment): Epstein-Barr virus oriP replication origin (Yates et al., 2000)
   7804..7908    +  promoter       AmpR promoter: bla
   7909..8769    +  CDS            AmpR: β-lactamase; bla; confers resistance to ampicillin, carbenicillin, and related antibiotics
   8940..9528    +  rep_origin     ori: high-copy-number ColE1/pMB1/pBR322/pUC origin of replication
   9711..9803    +  CDS            lacI (fragment): lac repressor; lacI; The lac repressor binds to the lac operator to inhibit transcription in E. coli. This inhibition can be relieved by adding lactose or isopropyl-β-D-thiogalactopyranoside (IPTG).
   9816..9837    +  protein_bind   CAP binding site: CAP binding activates transcription in the presence of cAMP. E. coli catabolite activator protein
   9852..9882    +  promoter       lac promoter: promoter for the E. coli lac operon
   9890..9906    +  protein_bind   lac operator: The lac repressor binds to the lac operator to inhibit transcription in E. coli. This inhibition can be relieved by adding lactose or isopropyl-β-D-thiogalactopyranoside (IPTG). lac repressor encoded by lacI
   9976..9992    +  promoter       tet promoter (fragment): E. coli promoter for tetracycline efflux protein gene
  10002..10027   -  CDS            bla(M) (fragment): β-lactamase lacking the signal sequence; bla(M); allows cytosolic expression of β-lactamase
