[The description below was written by a language model from this plasmid's Addgene catalogue record and pLannotate feature annotations shown in this document.]
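Description:
CLAG-bio is a mammalian expression plasmid built on the pTT3 backbone. It produces a soluble, secreted recombinant form of the Plasmodium vivax CLAG protein (PVX_121885), which the record describes as the full-length ectodomain. In bacteria it is propagated as a high-copy plasmid from a ColE1/pUC-type origin under ampicillin selection (AmpR, β-lactamase). The backbone also carries an Epstein-Barr virus oriP fragment, an element that supports episomal maintenance in cells supplying EBNA1 and suits the vector to transient expression. Remnant lac regulatory elements, short tet promoter and bla fragments, and an antisense adenoviral pTP hit overlapping the leader region are annotation or cloning-history remnants with no stated role.

Expression is driven by the CMV immediate-early enhancer and promoter. These are followed by adenovirus-derived leader/splice sequences and a chimeric intron fragment, which generally improve transcript processing and yield. A fragment of the mouse immunoglobulin heavy chain signal sequence lies just upstream of the insert and presumably directs the product into the secretory pathway. The CLAG sequence itself is not annotated in the feature table, but it evidently occupies the roughly 3.5 kb gap between the signal sequence and the tag, cloned between retained NotI and AscI sites. All potential N-linked glycosylation sequons (NXT/S) in the insert have been changed to NXA, preventing N-glycosylation at those sites in mammalian cells.

The C-terminus is fused to rat Cd4 domains 3 and 4, followed by an enzymatic biotinylation sequence that is recorded in the catalogue but not annotated, and the transcript ends at a rabbit β-globin polyadenylation signal. The biotinylatable tag provides a uniform handle for capture or detection. The plasmid belongs to a library of P. vivax merozoite proteins made to identify vaccine candidates and screen for protein-protein interactions.
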