Addgene plasmid #68531: CLAG-bio
Purpose: Expresses full-length P. vivax CLAG (PVX_121885) ectodomain in mammalian cells. C-terminal rat Cd4d3+4 tag, biotinylation sequence
Depositing lab: Julian Rayner & Gavin Wright. Depositing organization: Wellcome Sanger Institute. Publication: A Library of Plasmodium vivax Recombinant Merozoite Proteins Reveals New Vaccine Candidates and Protein-Protein Interactions. Hostetler JB, Sharma S, Bartholdson SJ, Wright GJ, Fairhurst RM, Rayner JC. PLoS Negl Trop Dis. 2015 Dec 23;9(12):e0004264. doi: 10.1371/journal.pntd.0004264. eCollection 2015 Dec. PubMed 26701602.
Backbone
  Vector backbone: pTT3
  Backbone manufacturer: Yves Durocher, NRC
  Backbone size w/o insert (bp): 6654
  Vector type: Mammalian Expression
Growth in bacteria
  Bacterial resistance: Ampicillin, 100 μg/mL
  Growth temperature: 37°C
  Growth strain: DH5alpha
  Copy number: High Copy
Gene/Insert
  Gene/Insert name: CLAG (alt name: PVX_121885)
  Mutation: All NXT/S sites mutated to NXA, where X is any amino acid except Proline
  Promoter: CMV
  Tag / fusion protein: rat CD4 d3+4, enzymatic biotinylation sequence (C terminal on backbone)
  Cloning method: Restriction Enzyme; 5′ cloning site NotI (not destroyed); 3′ cloning site AscI (not destroyed)
  Sequencing primers: 5′ pMT2-F; 3′ rb_glob_PA_term-R
Terms and licenses: Academic/Nonprofit Terms; Industry Terms: Not Available to Industry
How to cite: CLAG-bio was a gift from Julian Rayner & Gavin Wright (Addgene plasmid # 68531 ; http://n2t.net/addgene:68531 ; RRID:Addgene_68531)
