>Addgene plasmid #68531 | CLAG-bio | depositor partial sequence | sequence record 120653 | CLAG from Not1 to Asc1 restriction sites
GCGGCCGCCTACGTGAACGAGAAAGAGAACCTGGAAGAACTGAAATACGTGATCGAGGGCAAAGAGATGT
TCGACAACCTGGCCGGCCTGGAAAAGCTGATCATCGAGACACTGAAGTTCGACAAAGTGCGGCTGCCCGT
GCTGAACCCCAGCCTGAAAGAATACCTGAACATGGCCAACTTCGCCATCGTGAAGCACAACATCAACAGC
GAGAACGTGATCAACCTGGTGGTGCCCACCCCCGACGCCGACATCCACGACCTGATTAAGTACGAGCACG
CCACCAAGCAGCAGATCATCCAGAAGTACGACTCCGAGAACAGCGACTCTATCAAGCGGAAGTTCCTGCT
GCTGAAGGCCCTGAAAACCACCAAGCTGATGCTGATCCCTATGTACGCCTACGAAAAGACCAAGGACCTG
AAGAAGGCTCTGGAAGAACTGAACGCCGTGTTCTTCCCAAAGAACGAGGAACTGGACAAAGAGAACAGCT
ACCAGTACAGCAAGAGCTACTTCGAGAAGATCATCAACTACATCAACGGCGTGAAGCGGAGAGAGAGCAA
GGACAACGCCTACAGCACCATCATCATCGGCGAGGACCTGAGCAAGATCCAGGAAAGCAGCGACCTGTTC
TTCACCACCAACGACAACATCGAGTTCATGAGCAAGCTGGACAAGATCGCCAGCCACTTCGGAATCGCCA
TGTACAACATCGTGGGCAGCAATCTGGTGGCCCTGGGACACTTCGTGGTGCTGCAGCTGGCCCTGAAGAA
ATACGACCAGTTCTTTAAGTTCGGCAAGATGCGGTTCTTCAACTGGCAGAAGATCCTGAGCTTCAGCGCC
ACCGACCGGTTCAGAGTGCTGGACGCCATGTGCAACGTGCAGGGCGTGCAGGATGTGCAGACCAAGCGGC
GGATCGTGTACCTGAAGTCCGACCGGACCGCCAGCTTCGACGAGTGCAATATCCTGGAATTCCTGGTGCA
TCACTTCAACAAGTACCAGAACAGCCTGGTGTCCGGCCTGTACCAGGAAGATTTCAAGACCCACTACCTG
CAGGAACACAGCGACATCCGGAACGAGTTCTTCAAGTTTATGTGCAATGACATCAACCACTGCAACATCT
ACAGCAGCAAGCTGTTCCTGAGCGAGAGCGACACCATGCGGCCCCTGAACAGCGATACCCCCTACTACAA
GGCCATCAGCGCCTACAACCTGTACACCAACTACCTGTACTTTACCCGGCACTACAACGAGTTCACCCCC
AACCATATCCTGTACGTGCACTTCCTGAATCTGGCCGGCATCCTGAACAACGAGAACAAGGCCTTCGTGA
CCAGCCTGTACCTGCCTGGCCACTATAACGCCATCGAGCTGGCCTTCGACCAGGAATCCCTGCTGACCGA
CCTGATCGAGAACCTGCTGCAGTGCGTGGAAAAGTGCAACAGCATCGACGAGCCCCAGAAGAAGTCCGAG
AACGACGACAGCTCCAACTCCGACTACGGCGAGAGCAAGAGCACCAAGTGCAACCTGTGCAAGGGGGTGT
TCACCTACATCAATAGCAAGCACGAAGAGGCCCCCTCCATGCTGCAGAAATTCTTCACCTTTGTGACCAA
GATCATTAACATCAACTCCGTGTCCACCCTCGTGCGGAACCTGGGCGTGTACGAGGAATACGACAACTTC
CTGACCAACGATATCGACTGGTACAAATTTCTTCTGCTGCTGCGGCTGACCAGCTACAAGAAGATCGCCG
AGAAGGACGTGGGCGAGGCCATGTACCTGGATCTGAAGAAAGAGGACAAGTTCAACAAAGCTATCGTGAC
CAACTACTGGTATCCCAGCTACCTGAAAAAGGCCTACACACTGTATGTGCGGAACAAGCTGGCCATTAAC
CTGGTGGAAAAGCTGGAAAACCTGCTGAGCAAGGGGGCCATTGAGAAGATGAAGAAAAGCGTGCGGTTTC
TGCTGCACGTGAACAGCTTTCTGCAGCTGGACTTCTTCCACAACCTGAACGAGCCCGGACCCCGCGAGGA
CAGAATGCACCCTCTGAGCATGGTGCTGGAAAATCAGTTCGCCCAGTGGTCCAGCAACAGCGCCCTGGGC
TACTTCTTCCTGAACTACGACGACCCCACCACCCGGAAGCAGATGCACGAGAAGCTGCGGAGCGACCGGC
TCGTGATCCCCAAGTTCCACAAGGTGTCCGTGATGCTGAAGAATCACATCAGCAAGGCCTACGAGTCCTA
CTTCAACCAGCGGCACGTGAAGAATCTGTACAAGAATTACGACAGCTTCAATATCAACAACAAGATCATC
CTGATGAAGGACAGCTACGAGAGCTATCTGGAAAACTACCAGGATATCATCTTTCTGGCCGACATCTTCA
ACATTCGGAAGTACCTGACCGCCACCCCCAAGGCCAAGCGGGTGTCCGACAGACTGTACTACTACATCCA
CAACATCCTGGGGAACAGCGTGAACTTCTATAAGTACGGCATGATCTACGGCTTTGTGATTAACAAAGAA
TACTTCAAAGAGGTGGCCAACGAGCTGTTCAGCATCTTCAAGCTGAACCAGCACATCTTTACCGATATCA
GCTTCCTGGAAACAGTGTACCTGCTGTCCCGGAAGATCGAGAGCAGCTTCAACGCCCAGCGGCGGAACGA
CAAGATCTCTATCAGCAACCTGTTTTTCCTGAACGTGGCCTCCAACTACGCCAAGATGAGCAAGGCCGAG
CGGCTGGAAGATCTGAACAACGCCATGGCCAGCCGGTTCTTTAGCAAGACCTTTTTTAGCACCTTCCAGA
CCATGTTCGTGTCCATGATCAGCCGGAAGGTGGACAAACTGGATAAGAAGTATGGCACCGCCACCATGCT
GGGCGTGACCCTGTCTGAGAAGGCCTTTATGAACTACGCCTTCATCTACTACGGCAGCATCATGGATAAT
ATCGCCAACTCCCTGGTGCCCATCTATGCCAAGAAGCCCATCGAGCAGCTGAAATATGGCAAGATCTTCA
TCCTGAGCAACTACTTCATGCTGTCCAGCCAGATCTTTAGCCTGCTGAACCTGAACAATCTGGCCCAGCT
GTGCGAGTACCAGGCCATCTCCAGCTCCGCCTACTACAGCGGCAAGAAGCTGGGCCGGTTCATCGACAAG
AAAATGCTGCCCATCGTGGTGTACTACCTGAAGATGCGGGTGGAAGGCGTGAAAACCGACCCCAGCGAGT
TTACCAACGCCTGGACCGTGATCAAGCGGCCCGATTTCCACCCCGCCATCTGCATCACCGTGCACATGAT
CACCAATCTGTACTTCGATACCCCTATCGCCTTCCCATTCAGCATGGGCGCCAAGCTGGGCGAGCAGACC
GAACATATGCCCGCCCTGAAGCCCAGCTCCAAGCCCTTCGTGTTCGGCTTCACCAAGATGCTGGGCGCGC
C
