>Addgene plasmid #68531 | CLAG-bio | addgene partial sequence | sequence record 124270 | pMT2-F 5'-TTGCCTTTCTCTCCACAGGT-3'
ATGGAGTTTCAGACCCAGGTACTCATGTCCCTGCTGCTCTGCATGTCTGGTGCGGCCGCCTACGTGAACG
AGAAAGAGAACCTGGAAGAACTGAAATACGTGATCGAGGGCAAAGAGATGTTCGACAACCTGGCCGGCCT
GGAAAAGCTGATCATCGAGACACTGAAGTTCGACAAAGTGCGGCTGCCCGTGCTGAACCCCAGCCTGAAA
GAATACCTGAACATGGCCAACTTCGCCATCGTGAAGCACAACATCAACAGCGAGAACGTGATCAACCTGG
TGGTGCCCACCCCCGACGCCGACATCCACGACCTGATTAAGTACGAGCACGCCACCAAGCAGCAGATCAT
CCAGAAGTACGACTCCGAGAACAGCGACTCTATCAAGCGGAAGTTCCTGCTGCTGAAGGCCCTGAAAACC
ACCAAGCTGATGCTGATCCCTATGTACGCCTACGAAAAGACCAAGGACCTGAAGAAGGCTCTGGAAGAAC
TGAACGCCGTGTTCTTCCCAAAGAACGAGGAACTGGACAAAGAGAACAGCTACCAGTACAGCAAGAGCTA
CTTCGAGAAGATCATCAACTACATCAACGGCGTGAAGCGGAGAGAGAGCAAGGACAACGCCTACAGCACC
ATCATCATCGGCGAGGACCTGAGCAAGATCCAGGAAAGCAGCGACCTGTTCTTCACCACCAACGACAACA
TCGAGTTCATGAGCAAGCTGGACAAGATCGCCAGCCACTTCGGAATCGCCATGTACAACATCGTGGGCAG
CAATCTGGTGGCCCTGGGACACTTCGTGGTGCTGCAGCTGGCCCTGAAGAAATACGACCAGTTCTTTAAG
TTCGGCAAGATGCGGTTCTTCAACTGGCAGAAGATCCTGAGCTTCAGCGCCACCGACCGGTTCAGAGTGC
TGGACGCCATGTGCAACGTGCAGGGCGTGCAGGATGTGCAGACCAAGCGGCGGATCGTGTACCTGAAGTC
CGACCGGACCGCCAGCTTCGACGAGTGCA
