>Addgene plasmid #68531 | CLAG-bio | addgene partial sequence | sequence record 124271 | rb_glob_PA_term-R 5'-CCCATATGTCCTTCCGAGTG-3'
CACTATTGCAATGAAAATAAATTTCCTTTATTAGCCAGAGGTCGAGGTCGGGGGATCCTTAATTAATCAC
GTGTCTAGACTTAACGATGATTCCACACCATTTTCTGTGCATCCAGAATATGATGCAGTGATCCGGAATT
CAACCCTTTGGATAAAACCTGGATCTTGGAGTCCATCTTGACCTCTTCACCTTCACTCAGTAGACATTGC
CACACCCCTGCTTCAGGGGCCTGCACTTGAATCACTTTCTCCTGCCTGGAGACCCTGGCCTCCTGATTCT
CCTGCTTCAAGATCAGTCTCATCTTGGGTGAGGTGGGTCCCATCACCTCACAGGTCAAAGTGTTGCTGTC
GGGCTGAGTCACTTTCATCACCACCAGGTTCACTTCCTGATACAGTATCCCTCTGTCCAGAGTCAGGGTC
AGGTTGCCAGAACCAGCAAACTGAAGGGAGACCTGGGGTATCTGAAGGGTGAGTGGGAGCGTTTCGGACA
GCTGGAACTTGGGGTTGCTAGTAGACTTCTGCACAGACACCTTTTGGTTCTTTAGGGAGAAGGTGATCCA
GGACTGGGAAGAAGGAGCCTTCTCTGCCTTCCATCTCAACTCTCCCTGCAGGCTTTCCTCTCCAAGGTTG
AGTGGGAAGGAGAACTCCGCTGACTCCCCCTCACTCTTATAGGCCGTGATGGAGGTCGACGGCGCGCCCA
GCATCTTGGTGAAGCCGAACACGAAGGGCTTGGAGCTGGGCTTCAGGGCGGGCATATGTTCGGTCTGCTC
GCCCAGCTTGGCGCCCATGCTGAATGGGAAGGCGATAGGGGTATCGAAGTACAGATTGGTGATCATGTGC
ACGGTGATGCAGATGGCGGGGTGGAAATCGGGCCGCTTGATCACGGTCCAGGCGTTGGTAAACTCGCTGG
GGTCGGTTTTCACGCCTTCCACCCGCATCTTCAGGTAGTACACCACGATGGGCAGCATTTTCTTGTCGAT
GAACCGGCCCAGCTTCTTGCCGCTGTAGTAGGCGGAGCTGGAGATGGCCTGGTACTCGCACAGCTGGGCC
AGATTGTTCAGGTTCAGCAGGCTAAAGATCTGGCTGGACAGCATGAAGTAGTTGCTCAGGATGAAGATCT
TGCC
